>Addgene plasmid #84421 | TOPO-BC27 | addgene full sequence | sequence record 163363 | Addgene assembled sequence
AGCGCCCAATACGCAAACCGCCTCTCCCCGCGCGTTGGCCGATTCATTAATGCAGCTGGCACGACAGGTT
TCCCGACTGGAAAGCGGGCAGTGAGCGCAACGCAATTAATGTGAGTTAGCTCACTCATTAGGCACCCCAG
GCTTTACACTTTATGCTTCCGGCTCGTATGTTGTGTGGAATTGTGAGCGGATAACAATTTCACACAGGAA
ACAGCTATGACCATGATTACGCCAAGCTATTTAGGTGACACTATAGAATACTCAAGCTATGCATCAAGCT
TGGTACCGAGCTCGGATCCACTAGTAACGGCCGCCAGTGTGCTGGAATTCGCCCTTAAGCAGAAGACGGC
ATACGAGATCGGTCTCGGCATTCCTGCTGAACCGCTCTTCCGATCTGTTCAGCTAGAGAACCCACTGCTT
ACAAGGGCGAATTCTGCAGATATCCATCACACTGGCGGCCGCTCGAGCATGCATCTAGAGGGCCCAATTC
GCCCTATAGTGAGTCGTATTACAATTCACTGGCCGTCGTTTTACAACGTCGTGACTGGGAAAACCCTGGC
GTTACCCAACTTAATCGCCTTGCAGCACATCCCCCTTTCGCCAGCTGGCGTAATAGCGAAGAGGCCCGCA
CCGATCGCCCTTCCCAACAGTTGCGCAGCCTGAATGGCGAATGG
[124 nt withheld, positions 675-798]
C
[91 nt withheld, positions 800-890]
A
[49 nt withheld, positions 892-940]
CCTTTGACGTTGGAGTCCACGTTCTTT
[37 nt withheld, positions 968-1004]
ACCCTATCTCGGTCTATTCTTTTGATTTATAAGGGATTTTGCCGATTTCGGCCTATTGGTTAAAAAATGA
GCTGATTTAACAAAAATTTAACGCGAATTTTAACAAAATTCAGGGCGCAAGGGCTGCTAAAGGAAGCGGA
ACACGTAGAAAGCCAGTCCGCAGAAACGGTGCTGACCCCGGATGAATGTCAGCTACTGGGCTATCTGGAC
AAGGGAAAACGCAAGCGCAAAGAGAAAGCAGGTAGCTTGCAGTGGGCTTACATGGCGATAGCTAGACTGG
GCGGTTTTATGGACAGCAAGCGAACCGGAATTGCCAGCTGGGGCGCCCTCTGGTAAGGTTGGGAAGCCCT
GCAAAGTAAACTGGATGGCTTTCTTGCCGCCAAGGATCTGATGGCGCAGGGGATCAAGATCTGATCAAGA
GACAGGATGAGGATCGTTTCGCATGATTGAACAAGATGGATTGCACGCAGGTTCTCCGGCCGCTTGGGTG
GAGAGGCTATTCGGCTATGACTGGGCACAACAGACAATCGGCTGCTCTGATGCCGCCGTGTTCCGGCTGT
CAGCGCAGGGGCGCCCGGTTCTTTTTGTCAAGACCGACCTGTCCGGTGCCCTGAATGAACTGCAGGACGA
GGCAGCGCGGCTATCGTGGCTGGCCACGACGGGCGTTCCTTGCGCAGCTGTGCTCGACGTTGTCACTGAA
GCGGGAAGGGACTGGCTGCTATTGGGCGAAGTGCCGGGGCAGGATCTCCTGTCATCCCACCTTGCTCCTG
CCGAGAAAGTATCCATCATGGCTGATGCAATGCGGCGGCTGCATACGCTTGATCCGGCTACCTGCCCATT
CGACCACCAAGCGAAACATCGCATCGAGCGAGCACGTACTCGGATGGAAGCCGGTCTTGTCGATCAGGAT
GATCTGGACGAAGAGCATCAGGGGCTCGCGCCAGCCGAACTGTTCGCCAGGCTCAAGGCGCGCATGCCCG
ACGGCGAGGATCTCGTCGTGACCCATGGCGATGCCTGCTTGCCGAATATCATGGTGGAAAATGGCCGCTT
TTCTGGATTCATCGACTGTGGCCGGCTGGGTGTGGCGGACCGCTATCAGGACATAGCGTTGGCTACCCGT
GATATTGCTGAAGAGCTTGGCGGCGAATGGGCTGACCGCTTCCTCGTGCTTTACGGTATCGCCGCTCCCG
ATTCGCAGCGCATCGCCTTCTATCGCCTTCTTGACGAGTTCTTCTGAATTGAAAAAGGAAGAGTATGAGT
ATTCAACATTTCCGTGTCGCCCTTATTCCCTTTTTTGCGGCATTTTGCCTTCCTGTTTTTGCTCACCCAG
AAACGCTGGTGAAAGTAAAAGATGCTGAAGATCAGTTGGGTGCACGAGTGGGTTACATCGAACTGGATCT
CAACAGCGGTAAGATCCTTGAGAGTTTTCGCCCCGAAGAACGTTTTCCAATGATGAGCACTTTTAAAGTT
CTGCTATGTGGCGCGGTATTATCCCGTATTGACGCCGGGCAAGAGCAACTCGGTCGCCGCATACACTATT
CTCAGAATGACTTGGTTGAGTACTCACCAGTCACAGAAAAGCATCTTACGGATGGCATGACAGTAAGAGA
ATTATGCAGTGCTGCCATAACCATGAGTGATAACACTGCGGCCAACTTACTTCTGACAACGATCGGAGGA
CCGAAGGAGCTAACCGCTTTTTTGCACAACATGGGGGATCATGTAACTCGCCTTGATCGTTGGGAACCGG
AGCTGAATGAAGCCATACCAAACGACGAGCGTGACACCACGATGCCTGTAGCAATGGCAACAACGTTGCG
CAAACTATTAACTGGCGAACTACTTACTCTAGCTTCCCGGCAACAATTAATAGACTGGATGGAGGCGGAT
AAAGTTGCAGGACCACTTCTGCGCTCGGCCCTTCCGGCTGGCTGGTTTATTGCTGATAAATCTGGAGCCG
GTGAGCGTGGGTCTCGCGGTATCATTGCAGCACTGGGGCCAGATGGTAAGCCCTCCCGTATCGTAGTTAT
CTACACGACGGGGAGTCAGGCAACTATGGATGAACGAAATAGACAGATCGCTGAGATAGGTGCCTCACTG
ATTAAGCATTGGTAACTGTCAGACCAAGTTTACTCATATATACTTTAGATTGATTTAAAACTTCATTTTT
AATTTAAAAGGATCTAGGTGAAGATCCTTTTTGATAATCTCATGACCAAAATCCCTTAACGTGAGTTTTC
GTTCCACTGAGCGTCAGACCCCGTAGAAAAGATCAAAGGATCTTCTTGAGATCCTTTTTTTCTGCGCGTA
ATCTGCTGCTTGCAAACAAAAAAACCACCGCTACCAGCGGTGGTTTGTTTGCCGGATCAAGAGCTACCAA
CTCTTTTTCCGAAGGTAACTGGCTTCAGCAGAGCGCAGATACCAAATACTGTTCTTCTAGTGTAGCCGTA
GTTAGGCCACCACTTCAAGAACTCTGTAGCACCGCCTACATACCTCGCTCTGCTAATCCTGTTACCAGTG
GCTGCTGCCAGTGGCGATAAGTCGTGTCTTACCGGGTTGGACTCAAGACGATAGTTACCGGATAAGGCGC
AGCGGTCGGGCTGAACGGGGGGTTCGTGCACACAGCCCAGCTTGGAGCGAACGACCTACACCGAACTGAG
ATACCTACAGCGTGAGCTATGAGAAAGCGCCACGCTTCCCGAAGGGAGAAAGGCGGACAGGTATCCGGTA
AGCGGCAGGGTCGGAACAGGAGAGCGCACGAGGGAGCTTCCAGGGGGAAACGCCTGGTATCTTTATAGTC
CTGTCGGGTTTCGCCACCTCTGACTTGAGCGTCGATTTTTGTGATGCTCGTCAGGGGGGCGGAGCCTATG
GAAAAACGCCAGCAACGCGGCCTTTTTACGGTTCCTGGCCTTTTGCTGGCCTTTTGCTCACATGTTCTTT
CCTGCGTTATCCCCTGATTCTGTGGATAACCGTATTACCGCCTTTGAGTGAGCTGATACCGCTCGCCGCA
GCCGAACGACCGAGCGCAGCGAGTCAGTGAGCGAGGAAGCGGAAG
Features (pLannotate 1.2.2; 13 found; start..end, strand, type, name):
      2..94      +  CDS            lacI (fragment): lac repressor; lacI; The lac repressor binds to the lac operator to inhibit transcription in E. coli. This inhibition can be relieved by adding lactose or isopropyl-β-D-thiogalactopyranoside (IPTG).
    107..128     +  protein_bind   CAP binding site: CAP binding activates transcription in the presence of cAMP. E. coli catabolite activator protein
    143..173     +  promoter       lac promoter: promoter for the E. coli lac operon
    181..197     +  protein_bind   lac operator: The lac repressor binds to the lac operator to inhibit transcription in E. coli. This inhibition can be relieved by adding lactose or isopropyl-β-D-thiogalactopyranoside (IPTG). lac repressor encoded by lacI
    239..257     +  promoter       SP6 promoter: promoter for bacteriophage SP6 RNA polymerase
    493..511     -  promoter       T7 promoter: promoter for bacteriophage T7 RNA polymerase
    514..671     +  CDS            lacZα (fragment): LacZα fragment of β-galactosidase; lacZ fragment
    675..1103    +  rep_origin     f1 ori (sequence partly withheld): f1 bacteriophage origin of replication; arrow indicates direction of (+) strand synthesis
   1116..1415    +  CDS            tnpA (fragment): TN5P_ECOLX - Also known as tnp. Experimental evidence at protein level: Swiss-Prot protein existence level 1. Mediates transposition of transposon Tn5 by a 'cut and paste' mechanism. First, the monomeric transposase binds the 19 bp inverted DNA repeats flanking the transposon. Then, dimerization of the DNA- bound transposase creates a synaptic DNA complex. After nicking of the first DNA strand, excision of the transposon proceeds through a series of intermediates. The transposase then mediates the insertion of the transposon at a new site by strand transfer. The activity of the wild- type tran
   1447..2238    +  CDS            neo: KKA2_KLEPN - Also known as kan, nptII. Experimental evidence at protein level: Swiss-Prot protein existence level 1. Resistance to kanamycin, neomycin, paromomycin, ribostamycin, butirosin and gentamicin B. From Klebsiella pneumoniae.
   2242..2258    +  promoter       AmpR promoter (fragment): bla
   2259..3119    +  CDS            AmpR: β-lactamase; bla; confers resistance to ampicillin, carbenicillin, and related antibiotics
   3290..3878    +  rep_origin     ori: high-copy-number ColE1/pMB1/pBR322/pUC origin of replication
