[The description below was written by a language model from this plasmid's Addgene catalogue record and pLannotate feature annotations shown in this document.]
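Description:
TOPO-BC27 is a small bacterial cloning plasmid (about 4.1 kb) built on the commercial pCRII-TOPO backbone and classed by the repository as a barcoding plasmid. It is one member of the FREQ-Seq-Squared kit, a plasmid set used for high-throughput, combinatorial quantification of allele frequencies by Illumina sequencing. The plasmid is maintained in E. coli at high copy number through a ColE1/pUC-type origin and is selected with ampicillin via the β-lactamase gene. The feature table also shows a complete neomycin/kanamycin phosphotransferase gene, preceded by a remnant of Tn5 transposase sequence, so the backbone carries a second resistance marker even though only ampicillin is listed for selection. An f1 origin is present as well, which in principle allows single-stranded DNA production with helper phage.

The payload is BC27, an 86 bp synthetic insert introduced by TOPO cloning that encodes an Illumina barcode. It is not annotated as a separate feature, but it presumably lies in the unannotated interval between the opposing SP6 and T7 bacteriophage promoters, which flank the cloning site and serve as the binding sites for the sequencing primers used to verify the insert. This site sits within the lacZα region, downstream of the lac promoter, operator and CAP binding site, the standard arrangement for blue/white screening; only fragments of lacZα and lacI are detected. The insert is not an expressed gene. Instead, the plasmid stores a defined barcode sequence for use in sequencing libraries, so that samples can be distinguished in pooled allele frequency measurements. The record does not state how the barcode is incorporated into those libraries.
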