Addgene plasmid #84421: TOPO-BC27
Purpose: Encodes illumina barcodes for allele frequency sequencing (FREQ-Seq-Squared)
Depositing lab: J.J. Emerson. Depositing organization: University of California, Irvine. Publication: FREQ-Seq2: a method for precise high-throughput combinatorial quantification of allele frequencies. Zhao R, Lukacsovich T, Gaut R, Emerson JJ. G3 (Bethesda). 2023 Sep 30;13(10):jkad162. doi: 10.1093/g3journal/jkad162. PubMed 37494033.
Backbone
  Vector backbone: pCRII-TOPO
  Backbone manufacturer: Thermo Fisher Scientific
  Vector type: Barcoding plasmids
Growth in bacteria
  Bacterial resistance: Ampicillin, 100 μg/mL
  Growth temperature: 37°C
  Growth strain: DH5alpha
  Copy number: High Copy
Gene/Insert
  Gene/Insert name: BC27
  Species: Synthetic
  Insert size (bp): 86
  Promoter: SP6/T7
  Cloning method: TOPO Cloning
  Sequencing primers: 5′ T7; 3′ SP6
Terms and licenses: Academic/Nonprofit Terms; Industry Terms: Not Available to Industry
Depositor comments: This plasmid is part of the FREQ-Seq-Squared kit. See Addgene's kit collection page for more details: https://www.addgene.org/kits/
How to cite: TOPO-BC27 was a gift from J.J. Emerson (Addgene plasmid # 84421 ; http://n2t.net/addgene:84421 ; RRID:Addgene_84421)
