>Addgene plasmid #84421 | TOPO-BC27 | depositor partial sequence | sequence record 161027 | Primer and barcode sequence
GTAAGCAGTGGGTTCTCTAGCTGAACAGATCGGAAGAGCGGTTC
