>Addgene plasmid #84421 | TOPO-BC27 | addgene partial sequence | sequence record 163362 | F1ori-R 5'-AGGGAAGAAAGCGAAAGGAG-3'
[64 nt withheld, positions 1-64]
CCATTCGCCATTCAGGCTGCGCAACTGTTGGGAAGGGCGATCGGTGCGGGCCTCTTCGCTATTACGCCAG
CTGGCGAAAGGGGGATGTGCTGCAAGGCGATTAAGTTGGGTAACGCCAGGGTTTTCCCAGTCACGACGTT
GTAAAACGACGGCCAGTGAATTGTAATACGACTCACTATAGGGCGAATTGGGCCCTCTAGATGCATGCTC
GAGCGGCCGCCAGTGTGATGGATATCTGCAGAATTCGCCCTTGTAAGCAGTGGGTTCTCTAGCTGAACAG
ATCGGAAGAGCGGTTCAGCAGGAATGCCGAGACCGATCTCGTATGCCGTCTTCTGCTTAAGGGCGAATTC
CAGCACACTGGCGGCCGTTACTAGTGGATCCGAGCTCGGTACCAAGCTTGATGCATAGCTTGAGTATTCT
ATAGTGTCACCTAAATAGCTTGGCGTAATCATGGTCATAGCTGTTTCCTGTGTGAAATTGTTATCCGCTC
ACAATTCCACACAACATACGAGCCGGAAGCATAAAGTGTAAAGCCTGGGGTGCCTAATGAGTGAGCTAAC
TCACATTAATTGCGTTGCGCTCACTGCCCGCTTTCCAGTCGGGAAACCTGTCGTGCCAGCTGCATTAATG
AATCGGCCAACGCGCGGGGAGAGGCGGTTTGCGTATTGGGCGCTCTTCCGCTTCCTCGCTCACTGACTCG
CTGCGCTCGGTCGTTCGGCTGCG
